>Addgene plasmid #110236 | pAW8_6XHis | addgene full sequence | sequence record 242392 | Addgene NGS Result
CAAAAAGTTAGGTGTAACAGAAAATCATGAAACTATGATTTCTAATTTATATATTGGAGGATTTTCTCTA
AAAAAAAAAATACAACAAATAAAAAACACTCAATGACCTGACCATTTGATGGAGTTTAAGTCAATACCTT
CTTGAACCATTTCCCATAATGGTGAAAGTTCCCTCAAGAATTTTACTCTGTCAGAAACGGCCTTAACGAC
GTAGTCGATCCGGACGATGGCCAACCTTCCAATTCATTAAATCGAGTCCTCCATCAGATGATTTACAAGG
TTTTGCATAGAATCCCTAAGTAAGAGAAGTTGTTAGTGATTTCTTCAAGTTTACTAAAATTTACATACAA
ATGGATGATCTCTTCTCCATTGTTTCCTTTCTTCTTGCAAACGCGTTTTACAAAGAGATGACATGCTATT
TTCTGATTATTTTTTTCTATAGTTTTCTATTTTGTACGTCCTTGGGAGTCCGAAATGTAAAATCGGGGTA
TGGTTAGTAGCGGCAGCGTTCATTATGGTATATAAAAGATAAAAAGTAGGGGCAAGCGAGACAGAATGGG
ATACAAGGGCATCGTCTATAATTATAGCTAAAAATTGTATTTTAATTTGTATTTTTTGTAATTTTATTTC
TCATTGTTTTACTTAAAATGAATGCGAATTAGAGAAAACTTCAACGAAATGTCAAAATAAGCTCAGCAAA
ATATACAATTTTAGGGAAAGCGATCAGCAACTTATTCTCCGTTGTAGATTCTTTTTCTTCATAAATTCCA
ACAATGTAACTGCCAATTGATTTTTCTCTAGATGCTAATAAATTGAAACTAATGAATATAATAACACAGG
TTTTGATAAATTGTAAACTCTTACTCAAAAAAAGAATGTTAAAACTAATTTAACCTTTTTATAAAGGCTC
ATGGCGTTAAAGAGGATAGTAAAAATTCTACAATTTTTTAATTTAATGTCACAATTGTCTTGCGAATATA
ATTCTATTAATTTTCGCTAACTGCTGTTTTAGTACTATTACTTTCAATATGCCTTATATGCAACTTTAAT
TCATGAAGAATGCAATATTTTTGCAATCTTTCTTGTACTGAGCGCTTTTTATCATTTAGTACTCATTATT
TAATTTTTCAGTAAAGGGCAATAAATAAATTTGTAGAAGATGCAATGTAATCTCCTCTATCCTTTTGCTC
ATATGTTTATGAGTATACCTAGTCTAGAAAGGCTTGTATTTAAAATATTATTCAATAAAAATTCACAATT
TTTACGACATGTGCTACCATTCACTTAACTTCCTGATTATAAAATTGGTTCGTTTATACTAATTACTTAA
GTACCTTTAACTAAACAAAATGCCTATATATATATTAATTTACAATGAGTGTCAGATAAGTCACTATGTC
CGAGTGGTTAAGGAGTTAGACTCGCCATCGATGGTATGGTGCACTCTCAGTACAATCTGCTCTGATGCCG
CATAGTTAAGCCAGCCCCGACACCCGCCAACACCCGCTGACGCGCCCTGACGGGCTTGTCTGCTCCCGGC
ATCCGCTTACAGACAAGCTGTGACCGTCTCCGGGAGCTGCATGTGTCAGAGGTTTTCACCGTCATCACCG
AAACGCGCGAGACGAAAGGGCCTCGTGATACGCCTATTTTTATAGGTTAATGTCATGATAATAATGGTTT
CTTAGACGTCAGGTGGCACTTTTCGGGGAAATGTGCGCGGAACCCCTATTTGTTTATTTTTCTAAATACA
TTCAAATATGTATCCGCTCATGAGACAATAACCCTGATAAATGCTTCAATAATATTGAAAAAGGAAGAGT
ATGAGTATTCAACATTTCCGTGTCGCCCTTATTCCCTTTTTTGCGGCATTTTGCCTTCCTGTTTTTGCTC
ACCCAGAAACGCTGGTGAAAGTAAAAGATGCTGAAGATCAGTTGGGTGCACGAGTGGGTTACATCGAACT
GGATCTCAACAGCGGTAAGATCCTTGAGAGTTTTCGCCCCGAAGAACGTTTTCCAATGATGAGCACTTTT
AAAGTTCTGCTATGTGGCGCGGTATTATCCCGTATTGACGCCGGGCAAGAGCAACTCGGTCGCCGCATAC
ACTATTCTCAGAATGACTTGGTTGAGTACTCACCAGTCACAGAAAAGCATCTTACGGATGGCATGACAGT
AAGAGAATTATGCAGTGCTGCCATAACCATGAGTGATAACACTGCGGCCAACTTACTTCTGACAACGATC
GGAGGACCGAAGGAGCTAACCGCTTTTTTGCACAACATGGGGGATCATGTAACTCGCCTTGATCGTTGGG
AACCGGAGCTGAATGAAGCCATACCAAACGACGAGCGTGACACCACGATGCCTGTAGCAATGGCAACAAC
GTTGCGCAAACTATTAACTGGCGAACTACTTACTCTAGCTTCCCGGCAACAATTAATAGACTGGATGGAG
GCGGATAAAGTTGCAGGACCACTTCTGCGCTCGGCCCTTCCGGCTGGCTGGTTTATTGCTGATAAATCTG
GAGCCGGTGAGCGTGGGTCTCGCGGTATCATTGCAGCACTGGGGCCAGATGGTAAGCCCTCCCGTATCGT
AGTTATCTACACGACGGGGAGTCAGGCAACTATGGATGAACGAAATAGACAGATCGCTGAGATAGGTGCC
TCACTGATTAAGCATTGGTAACTGTCAGACCAAGTTTACTCATATATACTTTAGATTGATTTAAAACTTC
ATTTTTAATTTAAAAGGATCTAGGTGAAGATCCTTTTTGATAATCTCATGACCAAAATCCCTTAACGTGA
GTTTTCGTTCCACTGAGCGTCAGACCCCGTAGAAAAGATCAAAGGATCTTCTTGAGATCCTTTTTTTCTG
CGCGTAATCTGCTGCTTGCAAACAAAAAAACCACCGCTACCAGCGGTGGTTTGTTTGCCGGATCAAGAGC
TACCAACTCTTTTTCCGAAGGTAACTGGCTTCAGCAGAGCGCAGATACCAAATACTGTTCTTCTAGTGTA
GCCGTAGTTAGGCCACCACTTCAAGAACTCTGTAGCACCGCCTACATACCTCGCTCTGCTAATCCTGTTA
CCAGTGGCTGCTGCCAGTGGCGATAAGTCGTGTCTTACCGGGTTGGACTCAAGACGATAGTTACCGGATA
AGGCGCAGCGGTCGGGCTGAACGGGGGGTTCGTGCACACAGCCCAGCTTGGAGCGAACGACCTACACCGA
ACTGAGATACCTACAGCGTGAGCTATGAGAAAGCGCCACGCTTCCCGAAGGGAGAAAGGCGGACAGGTAT
CCGGTAAGCGGCAGGGTCGGAACAGGAGAGCGCACGAGGGAGCTTCCAGGGGGAAACGCCTGGTATCTTT
ATAGTCCTGTCGGGTTTCGCCACCTCTGACTTGAGCGTCGATTTTTGTGATGCTCGTCAGGGGGGCGGAG
CCTATGGAAAAACGCCAGCAACGCGGCCTTTTTACGGTTCCTGGCCTTTTGCTGGCCTTTTGCTCACATG
TTCTTTCCTGCGTTATCCCCTGATTCTGTGGATAACCGTATTACCGCCTTTGAGTGAGCTGATACCGCTC
GCCGCAGCCGAACGACCGAGCGCAGCGAGTCAGTGAGCGAGGAAGCGGAAGAGCGCCCAATACGCAAACC
GCCTCTCCCCGCGCGTTGGCCGATTCATTAATGCAGCTGGCACGACAGGTTTCCCGACTGGAAAGCGGGC
AGTGAGCGCAACGCAATTAATGTGAGTTAGCTCACTCATTAGGCACCCCAGGCTTTACACTTTATGCTTC
CGGCTCGTATGTTGTGTGGAATTGTGAGCGGATAACAATTTCACACAGGAAACAGCTATGACCATGATTA
CGCCAAGCTTGCATGGCGGCCGCATAACTTCGTATAGCATACATTATACGAAGTTATGCATGCATCATCA
CCATCATCATTAAGGCGCGCCACTTCTAAATAAGCGAATTTCTTATGATTTATGATTTTTATTATTAAAT
AAGTTATAAAAAAAATAAGTGTATACAAATTTTAAAGTGACTCTTAGGTTTTAAAACGAAAATTCTTATT
CTTGAGTAACTCTTTCCTGTAGGTCAGGTTGCTTTCTCAGGTATAGTATGAGGTCGCTCTTATTGACCAC
ACCTCTACCGGCAGATCCGCTAGGGATAACAGGGTAATATAGATCTGTTTAGCTTGCCTCGTCCCCGCCG
GGTCACCCGGCCAGCGACATGGAGGCCCAGAATACCCTCCTTGACAGTCTTGACGTGCGCAGCTCAGGGG
CATGATGTGACTGTCGCCCGTACATTTAGCCCATACATCCCCATGTATAATCATTTGCATCCATACATTT
TGATGGCCGCACGGCGCGAAGCAAAAATTACGGCTCCTCGCTGCAGACCTGCGAGCAGGGAAACGCTCCC
CTCACAGACGCGTTGAATTGTCCCCACGCCGCGCCCCTGTAGAGAAATATAAAAGGTTAGGATTTGCCAC
TGAGGTTCTTCTTTCATATACTTCCTTTTAAAATCTTGCTAGGATACAGTTCTCACATCACATCCGAACA
TAAACAACCATGGGTAAGGAAAAGACTCACGTTTCGAGGCCGCGATTAAATTCCAACATGGATGCTGATT
TATATGGGTATAAATGGGCTCGCGATAATGTCGGGCAATCAGGTGCGACAATCTATCGATTGTATGGGAA
GCCCGATGCGCCAGAGTTGTTTCTGAAACATGGCAAAGGTAGCGTTGCCAATGATGTTACAGATGAGATG
GTCAGACTAAACTGGCTGACGGAATTTATGCCTCTTCCGACCATCAAGCATTTTATCCGTACTCCTGATG
ATGCATGGTTACTCACCACTGCGATCCCCGGCAAAACAGCATTCCAGGTATTAGAAGAATATCCTGATTC
AGGTGAAAATATTGTTGATGCGCTGGCAGTGTTCCTGCGCCGGTTGCATTCGATTCCTGTTTGTAATTGT
CCTTTTAACAGCGATCGCGTATTTCGTCTCGCTCAGGCGCAATCACGAATGAATAACGGTTTGGTTGATG
CGAGTGATTTTGATGACGAGCGTAATGGCTGGCCTGTTGAACAAGTCTGGAAAGAAATGCATAAGCTTTT
GCCATTCTCACCGGATTCAGTCGTCACTCATGGTGATTTCTCACTTGATAACCTTATTTTTGACGAGGGG
AAATTAATAGGTTGTATTGATGTTGGACGAGTCGGAATCGCAGACCGATACCAGGATCTTGCCATCCTAT
GGAACTGCCTCGGTGAGTTTTCTCCTTCATTACAGAAACGGCTTTTTCAAAAATATGGTATTGATAATCC
TGATATGAATAAATTGCAGTTTCATTTGATGCTCGATGAGTTTTTCTAATCAGTACTGACAATAAAAAGA
TTCTTGTTTTCAAGAACTTGTCATTTGTATAGTTTTTTTATATTGTAGTTGTTCTATTTTAATCAAATGT
TAGCGTGATTTATATTTTTTTTCGCCTCGACATCATCTGCCCAGATGCGAAGTTAAGTGCGCAGAAAGTA
ATATCATGCGTCAATCGTATGTGAATGCTGGTCGCTATACTGCTGTCGATTCGATACTAACGCCGCCATC
CAGTCGACGAACTAGTATAACTTCGTATATGGTATTATATACGAAGTTATGCGGCCGCGCGAATTCACTG
GCCGTCGTTTTACAACGTCGTGACTGGGAAAACCCTGGCGTTACCCAACTTAATCGCCTTGCAGCACATC
CCCCTTTCGCCAGCTGGCGTAATAGCGAAGAGGCCCGCACCGATCGCCCTTCCCAACAGTTGCGCAGCCT
GAATGGCGAATGGCGCCTGATGCGGTATTTTCTCCTTACGCATCTGTGCGGTATTTCACACCGCATACCA
TCGTCCGGATCAATGAAGTAGATGAGTTTACTACCTGTATATACTTTTTTTTTTGTCAAAGTCACTTTTA
TGGCATTTCCATGTTGAAGGATTAGCCACAGCACTAAATTTTCAGCGTATGATTGCTTTTAAATATTTAA
TTTTCATCGTTTTTTAATTAATATTCAAAACGATTTAATGCCTTCTACATCTGAAGTCAAGCTCATAGAC
TCGGGTTGGGTAGCTAAAACTACATCTAACACGAAGGGGTATAGCCTTCTTAAAGTATACTCATGTATAA
ACGTTTTGGGTTCATATTTTTGGGCCACGTGGTTTATAAAAATTCTTAACTACACCACTCGGTATCCCGC
ACCCGTCTACGTTTCTACGATTTCGAGCTAATATTGAGTAAAGTGATTAGCAAAAAAAATAAAAGTACTC
GTTGTCGGAGATCAAGAATTTTTCTATTATCTCATCTAAACCACTTTCTAAAAGCGAAAAACAAAATCGT
AATATGCAGCTTGAATGGGCTTCCATAGTTTGAAAGAAAAACCCTAGCAGTACTGGCAAGGGAGACATTC
CTTTTACCTGGCTAATCGCCATCTTCCAGCAGGCGCACCATTGCCCCTGTTTCACTATCCAGGTTACGGA
TATAGTTCATGACAATATTTACATTGGTCCAGCCACCAGCTTGCATGATCTCCGGTATTGAAACTCCAGC
GCGGGCCATATCTCGCGCGGCTCCGACACGGGCACTGTGTCCAGACCAGGCCAGGTATCTCTGACCAGAG
TCATCCTTAGCGCCGTAAATCAATCGATGAGTTGCTTCAAAAATCCCTTCCAGGGCGCGAGTTGATAGCT
GGCTGGTGGCAGATGGCGCGGCAACACCATTTTTTCTGACCCGGCAAAACAGGTAGTTATTCGGATCATC
AGCTACACCAGAGACGGAAATCCATCGCTCGACCAGTTTAGTTACCCCCAGGCTAAGTGCCTTCTCTACA
CCTGCGGTGCTAACCAGCGTTTTCGTTCTGCCAATATGGATTAACATTCTCCCACCGTCAGTACGTGAGA
TATCTTTAACCCTGATCCTGGCAATTTCGGCTATACGTAACAGGGTGTTATAAGCAATCCCCAGAAATGC
CAGATTACGTATATCCTGGCAGCGATCGCTATTTTCCATGAGTGAACGAACCTGGTCGAAATCAGTGCGT
TCGAACGCTAGAGCCTGTTTTGCACGTTCACCGGCATCAACGTTTTCTTTTCGGATCCGCCGCATAACCA
GTGAAACAGCATTGCTGTCACTTGGTCGTGGCAGCCCGGACCGACGATGAAGCATGTTTAGCTGGCCCAA
ATGTTGCTGGATAGTTTTTACTGCCAGACCGCGCGCCTGAAGATATAGAAGATAATCGCGAACATCTTCA
GGTTCTGCGGGAAACCATTTCCGGTTATTCAACTTGCACCATGCCGCCCACGACCGGCAAACGGACAGAA
GCATTTTCCAGGTATGCTCAGAAAACGCCTGGCGATCCCTGAACATGTCCATCAGGTTCTTGCGAACCTC
ATCACTCGTTGCATCGACCGGTAACTTTTAGATTAACATTTGTTTAAATATGAAATTAGGCAATGTAACA
TACTGCAGGCAAATTTTGGTGTACGGTAAGTAAATTGGACATATGATTTAACAAAGCGACTATAAGTCAG
AAAGTGAGAATGAGATTGAAATAATTAATTCAACTTATTCAATTGATGATATGCCAGGATTCCTCTTCCT
TTATCTTCAATGTTTCGATTAACAGGTCCATTATCCGGTTTTTAGTTTCGCTGCACATTGCCGAATGACA
ATCGGATTCCTTTAAGCTTTGCTTTTGCCCTGTTTTCTCTCCCCAGTAATCGTTGGGTGACTGAACCATC
CAGTAGCCGAGAGTTACGTTTTTCCTGATTTAATAAATATCCATATCTATTTGTCTCGTGGTGTTTTACA
GCAACTAACCGAAATTACTATTTTGCATCATCCAACCATAAAGAGACAACAATAATTCTAGAAAACATAT
AACAAGTGTTTTTTTCTATTTACGTCTCATACGCAAAGTCCACTTTACCATGTTTTGGAAACTTGTACCC
AACCATTCATTTTTCGATTTTGTAATGAGGCTCTTTTCTTCTAACAATCATTGAGGTCATTATCATGTGT
CCTCACCTATTGTTTAAATTGAGGCTTGCGCTATTCCCAAAATTGTGGGTATTATTTTCATATATCAGTA
TCTGCAATTTCGGTTCAACTCCGGAAGCTCGGTACCCAACTGTGGGAATACTCAGGTATCGTAAGATGCA
AGAGTTCGAATCTCTTAGCAACCATTATTTTTTTTCTCTCAACATAACGAGAACACACAGGGGCGCTATC
GCACAGAATCAAATTCGATGACTGGAAATTTTTTGTTAATTTCAGAGGTCGCCTGACGCATATACCTTTT
TCAACTGAAAAATTGGGAGAAAAAGGAAAGGTGAGAGCGCCGGAACCGGCTTTTCATATAGAATAGAGAA
GCGTTCATGACTAAATGCTTGCATCACAATACTTGAAGTTGACAATATTATTTAAGGACCTATTGTTTTT
TCCAATAGGTGGTTAGCAATCGTCTTACTTTCTAACTTTTCTTACCTTTTACATTTCAGCAATATATATA
TATATATATATATATATTTCAAGGATATACCATTGTAATGTCTGCCCCTAAGAAGATCGTCGTTTTGCCA
GGTGACCACGTTGGTCAAGAAATCACAGCCGAAGCCATTAAGGTTCTTAAAGCTATTTCTGATGTTCGTT
CCAATGTCAAGTTCGATTTCGAAAATCATTTAATTGGTGGTGCTGCTATCGATGCTACAGGTGTTCCACT
TCCAGATGAGGCGCTGGAAGCCTCCAAGAAGGCTGATGCCGTTTTGTTAGGTGCTGTGGGTGGTCCTAAA
TGGGGTACCGGTAGTGTTAGACCTGAACAAGGTTTACTAAAAATCCGTAAAGAACTTCAATTGTACGCCA
ACTTAAGACCATGTAACTTTGCATCCGACTCTCTTTTAGACTTATCTCCAATCAAGCCACAATTTGCTAA
AGGTACTGACTTCGTTGTTGTTAGAGAATTAGTGGGAGGTATTTACTTTGGTAAGAGAAAGGAAGACGAT
GGTGATGGTGTCGCTTGGGATAGTGAACAATACACCGTTCCAGAAGTGCAAAGAATCACAAGAATGGCCG
CTTTCATGGCCCTACAACATGAGCCACCATTGCCTATTTGGTCCTTGGATAAAGCTAATGTTTTGGCCTC
TTCAAGATTATGGAGAAAAACTGTGGAGGAAACCATCAAGAACGAATTTCCTACATTGAAAGTTCAACAT
CAATTGATTGATTCTGCCGCCATGATCCTAGTTAAGAACCCAACCCACCTAAATGGTATTATAATCACCA
GCAACATGTTTGGTGATATCATCTCCGATGAAGCCTCCGTTATCCCAGGCTCCTTGGGTTTGTTGCCATC
TGCGTCCTTGGCCTCTTTGCCAGACAAGAACACCGCATTTGGTTTGTACGAACCATGCCATGGTTCCGCT
CCAGATTTGCCAAAGAATAAGGTCAACCCTATCGCCACTATCTTGTCTGCTGCAATGATGTTGAAATTGT
CATTGAACTTGCCTGAAGAAGGTAAAGCCATTGAAGATGCAGTTAAAAAGGTTTTGGATGCAGGTATCAG
AACTGGTGATTTAGGTGGTTCCAACAGTACCACCGAAGTCGGTGATGCTGTCGCCGAAGAAGTTAAGAAA
ATCCTTGCTTAAAAAGATTCTCTTTTTTTGTGATATTTGTACATAAACTTTATAAATGAAATTCATAATA
GAAACGACACGAAATTACAAAATGGAATATGTTCATAGGGTAGACGAAACTATATACGCAATCTACATAC
ATTTATCAAGAAGGAGAAAAAGGAGGATGTAAAGGAATACAGGTAAGCAAATTGATACTAATGGCTCAAC
GTGATAAGGAAAAAGAATTGCACTTTAACATTAATATTGACAAGGAGGAGGGCATCACA
Features (pLannotate 1.2.2; 23 found; start..end, strand, type, name):
    103..243     -  CDS            NFS1 (fragment): NFS1_YEAST - Also known as SPL1 From Saccharomyces cerevisiae (strain ATCC 204508 / S288c) (Baker's yeast).
    349..414     -  CDS            hus5 (fragment): UBC9_SCHPO - Also known as ubc9. Experimental evidence at protein level: Swiss-Prot protein existence level 1. Catalyzes the covalent attachment of ubiquitin-like protein SUMO/Smt3 to other proteins. Required for efficient recovery from DNA damage or S-phase arrest and normal mitosis. This may be as part of a checkpoint independent recovery process. From Schizosaccharomyces pombe (strain 972 / ATCC 24843) (Fission yeast).
    575..1356    +  rep_origin     ars1: Schizosaccharomyces pombe autonomously replicating sequence ars1
   1435..1484    -  misc_feature   bom (fragment): basis of mobility region from pBR322
   1586..1621    -  CDS            rop (fragment): Rop protein, which maintains plasmids at low copy number; rop
   1716..1820    +  promoter       AmpR promoter: bla
   1821..2681    +  CDS            AmpR: β-lactamase; bla; confers resistance to ampicillin, carbenicillin, and related antibiotics
   2852..3440    +  rep_origin     ori: high-copy-number ColE1/pMB1/pBR322/pUC origin of replication
   3623..3715    +  CDS            lacI (fragment): lac repressor; lacI; The lac repressor binds to the lac operator to inhibit transcription in E. coli. This inhibition can be relieved by adding lactose or isopropyl-β-D-thiogalactopyranoside (IPTG).
   3728..3749    +  protein_bind   CAP binding site: CAP binding activates transcription in the presence of cAMP. E. coli catabolite activator protein
   3764..3794    +  promoter       lac promoter: promoter for the E. coli lac operon
   3802..3818    +  protein_bind   lac operator: The lac repressor binds to the lac operator to inhibit transcription in E. coli. This inhibition can be relieved by adding lactose or isopropyl-β-D-thiogalactopyranoside (IPTG). lac repressor encoded by lacI
   3874..3907    +  protein_bind   loxP: Cre-mediated recombination occurs in the 8-bp core sequence (GCATACAT). Cre recombinase
   3954..4141    +  terminator     ADH1 terminator: S. cerevisiae ADH1; transcription terminator for the S. cerevisiae alcohol dehydrogenase 1 (ADH1) gene
   4216..5572    +  gene           kanMX: yeast selectable marker conferring kanamycin resistance (Wach et al., 1994)
   5663..5820    +  CDS            lacZα (fragment): LacZα fragment of β-galactosidase; lacZ fragment
   5826..5877    -  misc_feature   bom (fragment): basis of mobility region from pBR322
   5888..5904    +  CDS            calmodulin (fragment): calcium-binding protein
   6452..7444    -  CDS            Cre: site-specific recombinase Cre is a site-specific recombinase from bacteriophage P1. Recombination occurs at loxP sequences.
   7494..7532    -  CDS            Cre (fragment): site-specific recombinase Cre is a site-specific recombinase from bacteriophage P1. Recombination occurs at loxP sequences.
   7534..8140    -  promoter       nmt1 promoter (fragment): wild-type nmt1 promoter from Schizosaccharomyces pombe, conferring strong thiamine-repressible expression
   8158..8547    +  promoter       LEU2 promoter: S. cerevisiae LEU2
   8578..9669    +  CDS            LEU2: LEU3_YEAST - Experimental evidence at protein level: Swiss-Prot protein existence level 1. Catalyzes the oxidation of 3-carboxy-2-hydroxy-4- methylpentanoate (3-isopropylmalate) to 3-carboxy-4-methyl-2- oxopentanoate. The product decarboxylates to 4-methyl-2 oxopentanoate. From Saccharomyces cerevisiae (strain ATCC 204508 / S288c) (Baker's yeast).
