[The description below was written by a language model from this plasmid's Addgene catalogue record and pLannotate feature annotations shown in this document.]
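Description:
pAW8_6XHis is an empty-backbone Cre/lox vector for C-terminal gene tagging in the fission yeast Schizosaccharomyces pombe by recombinase-mediated cassette exchange. The catalogue lists pUC19 as the backbone, and the plasmid is maintained in E. coli at high copy through the ColE1/pUC-type origin with ampicillin selection from the bla gene. Leftover lac promoter/operator, lacZα, lacI, bom and rop fragments reflect its cloning-vector ancestry. For yeast, the roughly 9.9 kb sequence carries the S. pombe ars1 autonomously replicating sequence for episomal maintenance, and the S. cerevisiae LEU2 gene with its own promoter as an auxotrophic marker. Short annotated matches to NFS1, hus5 and calmodulin are probably flanking remnants or chance hits rather than functional parts.

The working part of the plasmid is an exchange cassette that begins with a loxP site, followed by the S. cerevisiae ADH1 terminator and a kanMX marker for drug selection in yeast. According to the stated purpose, the cassette encodes six histidine residues to be fused to the C-terminus of a target protein, but this short tag was not annotated in the feature table. Only one lox site (loxP) was annotated. Cassette exchange normally relies on a second, incompatible lox variant, which the annotation may simply not have recognised. Cre recombinase is encoded on the same plasmid under the thiamine-repressible nmt1 promoter, so recombinase expression can be controlled by the growth medium. In this kind of system, Cre swaps the plasmid cassette into a chromosomal locus previously fitted with matching lox sites, appending the His tag, terminator and marker to the gene of interest. The tagged protein can then be detected or purified by metal affinity.
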