Addgene plasmid #110236: pAW8_6XHis
Purpose: (Empty Backbone) Cre/Lox C-terminal tagging construct encoding six histidine (His) residues
Depositing lab: Tony Carr. Depositing organization: University of Sussex. Publication: Gene tagging and gene replacement using recombinase-mediated cassette exchange in Schizosaccharomyces pombe. Watson AT1, Garcia V, Bone N, Carr AM, Armstrong J.. Gene. 2008 Jan 15;407(1-2):63-74 10.1016/j.gene.2007.09.024 PubMed 18054176.
Backbone
  Vector backbone: pUC19
  Vector type: Cre/Lox
Growth in bacteria
  Bacterial resistance: Ampicillin, 100 μg/mL
  Growth temperature: 37°C
  Growth strain: DH5alpha
  Copy number: High Copy
Gene/Insert
  Gene/Insert name: None
Terms and licenses: Academic/Nonprofit Terms; Industry Terms: Not Available to Industry
How to cite: pAW8_6XHis was a gift from Tony Carr (Addgene plasmid # 110236 ; http://n2t.net/addgene:110236 ; RRID:Addgene_110236)
